>Addgene plasmid #121182 | pMK348 (BSD-P2A-mAID-mClover) | addgene full sequence | sequence record 234557 | Addgene NGS Result
TATTACGCCAGCTGGCGAAAGGGGGATGTGCTGCAAGGCGATTAAGTTGGGTAACGCCAGGGTTTTCCCA
GTCACGACGTTGTAAAACGACGGCCAGTGAGCGCGCGTAATACGACTCACTATAGGGCGAATTGGGTACC
GGGCCCCCCCTCGAGGTCGACGGTATCGATAAGCTTGATATCGCCACCATGGCCAAGCCTTTGTCTCAAG
AAGAATCCACCCTCATTGAAAGAGCAACGGCTACAATCAACAGCATCCCCATCTCTGAAGACTACAGCGT
CGCCAGCGCAGCTCTCTCTAGCGACGGCCGCATCTTCACTGGTGTCAATGTATATCATTTTACTGGGGGA
CCTTGTGCAGAACTCGTGGTGCTGGGCACTGCTGCTGCTGCGGCAGCTGGCAACCTGACTTGTATCGTCG
CGATCGGAAATGAGAACAGGGGCATCTTGAGCCCCTGCGGACGGTGCCGACAGGTGCTTCTCGATCTGCA
TCCTGGGATCAAAGCCATAGTGAAGGACAGTGATGGACAGCCGACGGCAGTTGGGATTCGTGAATTGCTG
CCCTCTGGTTATGTGTGGGAGGGCTCAGGAAGCGGAGCTACTAACTTCAGCCTGCTGAAGCAGGCTGGAG
ACGTGGAGGAGAACCCTGGACCTAGATCTAAGGAGAAGAGTGCTTGTCCTAAAGATCCAGCCAAACCTCC
GGCCAAGGCACAAGTTGTGGGATGGCCACCGGTGAGATCATACCGGAAGAACGTGATGGTTTCCTGCCAA
AAATCAAGCGGTGGCCCGGAGGCGGCGGCGTTCGTGAAGGTATCAATGGACGGAGCACCGTACTTGAGGA
AAATCGATTTGAGGATGTATAAAGCTAGCATGGTGAGCAAGGGCGAGGAGCTGTTCACCGGGGTGGTGCC
CATCCTGGTCGAGCTGGACGGCGACGTAAACGGCCACAAGTTCAGCGTCCGCGGCGAGGGCGAGGGCGAT
GCCACCAACGGCAAGCTGACCCTGAAGTTCATCTGCACCACCGGCAAGCTGCCCGTGCCCTGGCCCACCC
TCGTGACCACCTTCGGCTACGGCGTGGCCTGCTTCAGCCGCTACCCCGACCACATGAAGCAGCACGACTT
CTTCAAGTCCGCCATGCCCGAAGGCTACGTCCAGGAGCGCACCATCTCTTTCAAGGACGACGGTACCTAC
AAGACCCGCGCCGAGGTGAAGTTCGAGGGCGACACCCTGGTGAACCGCATCGAGCTGAAGGGCATCGACT
TCAAGGAGGACGGCAACATCCTGGGGCACAAGCTGGAGTACAACTTCAACAGCCACAACGTCTATATCAC
GGCCGACAAGCAGAAGAACGGCATCAAGGCTAACTTCAAGATCCGCCACAACGTTGAGGACGGCAGCGTG
CAGCTCGCCGACCACTACCAGCAGAACACCCCCATCGGCGACGGCCCCGTGCTGCTGCCCGACAACCACT
ACCTGAGCCATCAGTCCAAGCTGAGCAAAGACCCCAACGAGAAGCGCGATCACATGGTCCTGCTGGAGTT
CGTGACCGCCGCCGGGATTACACATGGCATGGACGAGCTGTACAAGGGCGCTGGTGCAGGCGCCGGATCC
ACTAGTTCTAGAGCGGCCGCCACCGCGGTGGAGCTCCAGCTTTTGTTCCCTTTAGTGAGGGTTAATTGCG
CGCTTGGCGTAATCATGGTCATAGCTGTTTCCTGTGTGAAATTGTTATCCGCTCACAATTCCACACAACA
TACGAGCCGGAAGCATAAAGTGTAAAGCCTGGGGTGCCTAATGAGTGAGCTAACTCACATTAATTGCGTT
GCGCTCACTGCCCGCTTTCCAGTCGGGAAACCTGTCGTGCCAGCTGCATTAATGAATCGGCCAACGCGCG
GGGAGAGGCGGTTTGCGTATTGGGCGCTCTTCCGCTTCCTCGCTCACTGACTCGCTGCGCTCGGTCGTTC
GGCTGCGGCGAGCGGTATCAGCTCACTCAAAGGCGGTAATACGGTTATCCACAGAATCAGGGGATAACGC
AGGAAAGAACATGTGAGCAAAAGGCCAGCAAAAGGCCAGGAACCGTAAAAAGGCCGCGTTGCTGGCGTTT
TTCCATAGGCTCCGCCCCCCTGACGAGCATCACAAAAATCGACGCTCAAGTCAGAGGTGGCGAAACCCGA
CAGGACTATAAAGATACCAGGCGTTTCCCCCTGGAAGCTCCCTCGTGCGCTCTCCTGTTCCGACCCTGCC
GCTTACCGGATACCTGTCCGCCTTTCTCCCTTCGGGAAGCGTGGCGCTTTCTCATAGCTCACGCTGTAGG
TATCTCAGTTCGGTGTAGGTCGTTCGCTCCAAGCTGGGCTGTGTGCACGAACCCCCCGTTCAGCCCGACC
GCTGCGCCTTATCCGGTAACTATCGTCTTGAGTCCAACCCGGTAAGACACGACTTATCGCCACTGGCAGC
AGCCACTGGTAACAGGATTAGCAGAGCGAGGTATGTAGGCGGTGCTACAGAGTTCTTGAAGTGGTGGCCT
AACTACGGCTACACTAGAAGAACAGTATTTGGTATCTGCGCTCTGCTGAAGCCAGTTACCTTCGGAAAAA
GAGTTGGTAGCTCTTGATCCGGCAAACAAACCACCGCTGGTAGCGGTGGTTTTTTTGTTTGCAAGCAGCA
GATTACGCGCAGAAAAAAAGGATCTCAAGAAGATCCTTTGATCTTTTCTACGGGGTCTGACGCTCAGTGG
AACGAAAACTCACGTTAAGGGATTTTGGTCATGAGATTATCAAAAAGGATCTTCACCTAGATCCTTTTAA
ATTAAAAATGAAGTTTTAAATCAATCTAAAGTATATATGAGTAAACTTGGTCTGACAGTTACCAATGCTT
AATCAGTGAGGCACCTATCTCAGCGATCTGTCTATTTCGTTCATCCATAGTTGCCTGACTCCCCGTCGTG
TAGATAACTACGATACGGGAGGGCTTACCATCTGGCCCCAGTGCTGCAATGATACCGCGAGACCCACGCT
CACCGGCTCCAGATTTATCAGCAATAAACCAGCCAGCCGGAAGGGCCGAGCGCAGAAGTGGTCCTGCAAC
TTTATCCGCCTCCATCCAGTCTATTAATTGTTGCCGGGAAGCTAGAGTAAGTAGTTCGCCAGTTAATAGT
TTGCGCAACGTTGTTGCCATTGCTACAGGCATCGTGGTGTCACGCTCGTCGTTTGGTATGGCTTCATTCA
GCTCCGGTTCCCAACGATCAAGGCGAGTTACATGATCCCCCATGTTGTGCAAAAAAGCGGTTAGCTCCTT
CGGTCCTCCGATCGTTGTCAGAAGTAAGTTGGCCGCAGTGTTATCACTCATGGTTATGGCAGCACTGCAT
AATTCTCTTACTGTCATGCCATCCGTAAGATGCTTTTCTGTGACTGGTGAGTACTCAACCAAGTCATTCT
GAGAATAGTGTATGCGGCGACCGAGTTGCTCTTGCCCGGCGTCAATACGGGATAATACCGCGCCACATAG
CAGAACTTTAAAAGTGCTCATCATTGGAAAACGTTCTTCGGGGCGAAAACTCTCAAGGATCTTACCGCTG
TTGAGATCCAGTTCGATGTAACCCACTCGTGCACCCAACTGATCTTCAGCATCTTTTACTTTCACCAGCG
TTTCTGGGTGAGCAAAAACAGGAAGGCAAAATGCCGCAAAAAAGGGAATAAGGGCGACACGGAAATGTTG
AATACTCATACTCTTCCTTTTTCAATATTATTGAAGCATTTATCAGGGTTATTGTCTCATGAGCGGATAC
ATATTTGAATGTATTTAGAAAAATAAACAAATAGGGGTTCCGCGCACATTTCCCCGAAAAGTGCCACCTG
[124 nt withheld, positions 3851-3974]
C
[91 nt withheld, positions 3976-4066]
A
[49 nt withheld, positions 4068-4116]
CCTTTGACGTTGGAGTCCACGTTCTTT
[37 nt withheld, positions 4144-4180]
ACCCTATCTCGGTCTATTCTTTTGATTTATAAGGGATTTTGCCGATTTCGGCCTATTGGTTAAAAAAATG
AGCTGATTTAACAAAAATTTAACGCGAATTTTAACAAAATATTAACGCTTACAATTTCCATTCGCCATTC
AGGCTGCGCAACTGTTGGGAAGGGCGATCGGTGCGGGCCTCTTCGC
Features (pLannotate 1.2.2; 16 found; start..end, strand, type, name):
    108..126     +  promoter       T7 promoter: promoter for bacteriophage T7 RNA polymerase
    135..183     -  misc_feature   MCS (fragment): pBluescript multiple cloning site
    189..585     +  CDS            BSD (fragment): blasticidin S deaminase; Aspergillus terreus BSD; confers resistance to blasticidin
    660..863     +  CDS            mini-AID: minimal degron from the auxin-responsive IAA17 protein of Arabidopsis thaliana (Kubota et al., 2013) acts as an auxin-inducible degron (AID) in the presence of TIR1
    870..1586    +  CDS            Clover: Clover is a basic (constitutively fluorescent) green/yellow fluorescent protein published in 2012, derived from Aequorea victoria. It is reported to be a rapidly-maturing weak dimer with high acid sensitivity.
   1605..1646    -  misc_feature   MCS (fragment): pBluescript multiple cloning site
   1659..1677    -  promoter       T3 promoter: promoter for bacteriophage T3 RNA polymerase
   1722..1738    -  protein_bind   lac operator: The lac repressor binds to the lac operator to inhibit transcription in E. coli. This inhibition can be relieved by adding lactose or isopropyl-β-D-thiogalactopyranoside (IPTG). lac repressor encoded by lacI
   1746..1776    -  promoter       lac promoter: promoter for the E. coli lac operon
   1791..1812    -  protein_bind   CAP binding site: CAP binding activates transcription in the presence of cAMP. E. coli catabolite activator protein
   1825..1917    -  CDS            lacI (fragment): lac repressor; lacI; The lac repressor binds to the lac operator to inhibit transcription in E. coli. This inhibition can be relieved by adding lactose or isopropyl-β-D-thiogalactopyranoside (IPTG).
   2100..2688    -  rep_origin     ori: high-copy-number ColE1/pMB1/pBR322/pUC origin of replication
   2859..3719    -  CDS            AmpR: β-lactamase; bla; confers resistance to ampicillin, carbenicillin, and related antibiotics
   3720..3824    -  promoter       AmpR promoter: bla
   3851..4209    +  rep_origin     f1 ori (sequence partly withheld): f1 bacteriophage origin of replication; arrow indicates direction of (+) strand synthesis
   4311..100     -  CDS            lacZα (fragment) (across the origin): LacZα fragment of β-galactosidase; lacZ fragment
