[The description below was written by a language model from this plasmid's Addgene catalogue record and pLannotate feature annotations shown in this document.]
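Description:
pMK348 (BSD-P2A-mAID-mClover) is a pBluescript-based plasmid, catalogued under CRISPR vectors, that serves as a source of a tagging cassette for adding an auxin-inducible degron to the N-terminus of a protein of interest. It is a small (about 4.4 kb) bacterial cloning plasmid propagated at high copy in E. coli through a ColE1/pUC-type origin and selected with ampicillin via the β-lactamase gene. It retains the usual pBluescript elements: an f1 origin, lac promoter/operator and lacZα remnants, and T7 and T3 promoters flanking the split multiple cloning site in which the insert sits.

The synthetic insert is a single continuous reading arrangement. It begins with the blasticidin S deaminase gene (BSD), which confers blasticidin resistance. According to the construct name, BSD is followed by a P2A self-cleaving peptide, which would occupy the unannotated gap after BSD. Next come the mini-AID degron derived from Arabidopsis IAA17 and the green/yellow fluorescent protein Clover (mClover in the name). No eukaryotic promoter or polyadenylation signal is annotated around the cassette. This fits its stated use in N-terminal tagging: once placed in frame at the start of an endogenous gene, the cassette would be expressed from that gene's own promoter. The P2A would separate the resistance marker from the mAID-mClover-tagged target protein.

The feature table shows no homology arms or guide RNA elements, so locus-specific sequences and the CRISPR components must be supplied separately. In cells expressing TIR1, the mAID tag allows auxin-triggered depletion of the fusion protein. Clover provides a fluorescent readout of its expression and loss.
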