Addgene plasmid #121182: pMK348 (BSD-P2A-mAID-mClover)
Purpose: N-terminal tagging
Depositing lab: Masato Kanemaki. Depositing organization: National Institute of Genetics. Publication: Generation of conditional auxin-inducible degron (AID) cells and tight control of degron-fused proteins using the degradation inhibitor auxinole. Yesbolatova A, Natsume T, Hayashi KI, Kanemaki MT. Methods. 2019 Apr 23. pii: S1046-2023(18)30331-1. doi: 10.1016/j.ymeth.2019.04.010. PubMed 31026591.
Backbone
  Vector backbone: pBluescript
  Vector type: CRISPR
Growth in bacteria
  Bacterial resistance: Ampicillin, 100 μg/mL
  Growth temperature: 37°C
  Growth strain: DH5alpha
  Copy number: High Copy
Gene/Insert
  Gene/Insert name: BSD-P2A-mAID-mClover
  Species: Synthetic
  Cloning method: Restriction Enzyme; 5′ cloning site Unknown (unknown if destroyed); 3′ cloning site Unknown (unknown if destroyed)
Terms and licenses: Academic/Nonprofit Terms; Industry Terms: Not Available to Industry
How to cite: pMK348 (BSD-P2A-mAID-mClover) was a gift from Masato Kanemaki (Addgene plasmid # 121182 ; http://n2t.net/addgene:121182 ; RRID:Addgene_121182)
